>Addgene plasmid #60944 | pJET1.2-STOP-dsRed | addgene full sequence | sequence record 224912 | Addgene NGS Result
GCCCCTGCAGCCGAATTATATTATTTTTGCCAAATAATTTTTAACAAAAGCTCTGAAGTCTTCTTCATTT
AAATTCTTAGATGATACTTCATCTGGAAAATTGTCCCAATTAGTAGCATCACGCTGTGAGTAAGTTCTAA
ACCATTTTTTTATTGTTGTATTATCTCTAATCTTACTACTCGATGAGTTTTCGGTATTATCTCTATTTTT
AACTTGGAGCAGGTTCCATTCATTGTTTTTTTCATCATAGTGAATAAAATCAACTGCTTTAACACTTGTG
CCTGAACACCATATCCATCCGGCGTAATACGACTCACTATAGGGAGAGCGGCCGCCAGATCTTCCGGATG
GCTCGAGTTTTTCAGCAAGATACGTCTCACCAGTCTCGAAGCTTCCCAGGTCAGAAGCGGTTTTCGGGAG
TAGTGCCCCAACTGGGGTAACCTTTGAGTTCTCTCAGTTGGGGGCGTAGGGTCGCCGACATGACACAAGG
GGTTGGATCCCCGGGAGTCGATCCAACATGGCGACTTGTCCCATCCCCGGCATGTTTAAATATACTAATT
ATTCTTGAACTAATTTTAATCAACCGATTTATCTCTCTTCCGCAGGTCTAACTAACTAACACCGCGATCC
AGACATGATAAGATACATTGATGAGTTTGGACAAACCACAACTAGAATGCAGTGAAAAAAATGCTTTATT
TGTGAAATTTGTGATGCTATTGCTTTATTTGTAACCATTATAAGCTGCAATAAACAAGTTAACAACAACA
ATTGCATTCATTTTATGTTTCAGGTTCAGGGGGAGGTGTGGGAGGTTTTTTAAAGCAAGTAAAACCTCTA
CAAATGTGGTATGGCTGATTATGATCAACTAGTCTGGCTCGCCCGGGGATCTAATTCAATTAGAGACTAA
TTCAATTAGAGCTAATTCAATTAGGATCCAAGCTTATCGATTTCGAACCCTCGACCGCCGGAGTATAAAT
AGAGGCGCTTCGTCTACGGAGCGACAATTCAATTCAAACAAGCAAAGTGAACACGTCGCTAAGCGAAAGC
TAAGCAAATAAACAAGCGCAGCTGAACAAGCTAAACAATCGGGGTACCGCTAGAGTCGACGGTACCGCGG
GCCCGGGATCCACCGGTCGCCACCATGGTGCGCTCCTCCAAGAACGTCATCAAGGAGTTCATGCGCTTCA
AGGTGCGCATGGAGGGCACCGTGAACGGCCACGAGTTCGAGATCGAGGGCGAGGGCGAGGGCCGCCCCTA
CGAGGGCCACAACACCGTGAAGCTGAAGGTGACCAAGGGCGGCCCCCTGCCCTTCGCCTGGGACATCCTG
TCCCCCCAGTTCCAGTACGGCTCCAAGGTGTACGTGAAGCACCCCGCCGACATCCCCGACTACAAGAAGC
TGTCCTTCCCCGAGGGCTTCAAGTGGGAGCGCGTGATGAACTTCGAGGACGGCGGCGTGGTGACCGTGAC
CCAGGACTCCTCCCTGCAGGACGGCTGCTTCATCTACAAGGTGAAGTTCATCGGCGTGAACTTCCCCTCC
GACGGCCCCGTAATGCAGAAGAAGACCATGGGCTGGGAGGCCTCCACCGAGCGCCTGTACCCCCGCGACG
GCGTGCTGAAGGGCGAGATCCACAAGGCCCTGAAGCTGAAGGACGGCGGCCACTACCTGGTGGAGTTCAA
GTCCATCTACATGGCCAAGAAGCCCGTGCAGCTGCCCGGCTACTACTACGTGGACTCCAAGCTGGACATC
ACCTCCCACAACGAGGACTACACCATCGTGGAGCAGTACGAGCGCACCGAGGGCCGCCACCACCTGTTCC
TGTAGCGGCGGCGACTCTAGATCATAATCAGCCATACCACATTTGTAGAGGTTTTACTTGCTTTAAAAAA
CCTCCCACACCTCCCCCTGAACCTGAAACATAAAATGAATGCAATTGTTGTTGTTAACTTGTTTATTGCA
GCTTATAATGGTTACAAATAAAGCAATAGCATCACAAATTTCACAAATAAAGCATTTTTTTCACTGCCCT
AGGCATATGCGGTGTGAAATATTCAACCCCTTGTGTCATGTCGGCGACCCTACGCCCCCAACTGAGAGAA
CTCAAAGGTTACCCCAGTTGGGGCACTACTCCCGAAAACCGCTTCTGACCTGGGCCGCGGAACGAGAGAC
TGTTTGAGACGTATCTTTCTAGAAGATCTCCTACAATATTCTCAGCTGCCATGGAAAATCGATGTTCTTC
TTTTATTCTCTCAAGATTTTCAGGCTGTATATTAAAACTTATATTAAGAACTATGCTAACCACCTCATCA
GGAACCGTTGTAGGTGGCGTGGGTTTTCTTGGCAATCGACTCTCATGAAAACTACGAGCTAAATACTGAT
GAATCCCCTAATGATTTTGGTAAAAATCATTAAGTTAAGGTGGATACACATCTTGTCATATGATCAAATG
GTTTCGCGAAAAATCAATAATCAGACAACAAGATGTGCGAACTCGATATTTTACACGACTCTCTTTACCA
ATTCTGCCCCGAATTACACTTAAAACGACTCAACAGCTTAACGTTGGCTTGCCACGCATTACTTGACTGT
AAAACTCTCACTCTTACCGAACTTGGCCGTAACCTGCCAACCAAAGCGAGAACAAAACATAACATCAAAC
GAATCGACCGATTGTTAGGTAATCGTCACCTCCACAAAGAGCGACTCGCTGTATACCGTTGGCATGCTAG
CTTTATCTGTTCGGGCAATACGATGCCCATTGTACTTGTTGACTGGTCTGATATTCGTGAGCAAAAACGA
CTTATGGTATTGCGAGCTTCAGTCGCACTACACGGTCGTTCTGTTACTCTTTATGAGAAAGCGTTCCCGC
TTTCAGAGCAATGTTCAAAGAAAGCTCATGACCAATTTCTAGCCGACCTTGCGAGCATTCTACCGAGTAA
CACCACACCGCTCATTGTCAGTGATGCTGGCTTTAAAGTGCCATGGTATAAATCCGTTGAGAAGCTGGGT
TGGTACTGGTTAAGTCGAGTAAGAGGAAAAGTACAATATGCAGACCTAGGAGCGGAAAACTGGAAACCTA
TCAGCAACTTACATGATATGTCATCTAGTCACTCAAAGACTTTAGGCTATAAGAGGCTGACTAAAAGCAA
TCCAATCTCATGCCAAATTCTATTGTATAAATCTCGCTCTAAAGGCCGAAAAAATCAGCGCTCGACACGG
ACTCATTGTCACCACCCGTCACCTAAAATCTACTCAGCGTCGGCAAAGGAGCCATGGGTTCTAGCAACTA
ACTTACCTGTTGAAATTCGAACACCCAAACAACTTGTTAATATCTATTCGAAGCGAATGCAGATTGAAGA
AACCTTCCGAGACTTGAAAAGTCCTGCCTACGGACTAGGCCTACGCCATAGCCGAACGAGCAGCTCAGAG
CGTTTTGATATCATGCTGCTAATCGCCCTGATGCTTCAACTAACATGTTGGCTTGCGGGCGTTCATGCTC
AGAAACAAGGTTGGGACAAGCACTTCCAGGCTAACACAGTCAGAAATCGAAACGTACTCTCAACAGTTCG
CTTAGGCATGGAAGTTTTGCGGCATTCTGGCTACACAATAACAAGGGAAGACTTACTCGTGGCTGCAACC
CTACTAGCTCAAAATTTATTCACACATGGTTACGCTTTGGGGAAATTATGAGGGGATCTCTCAGAGCTAA
ATATTCAATATGTTCCTCTTGACCAACTTTATTCTGCATTTTTTTTGAACGAGGTTTAGAGCAAGCTTCA
GGAAACTGAGACAGGAATTTTATTAAAAATTTAAATTTTGAAGAAAGTTCAGGGTTAATAGCATCCATTT
TTTGCTTTGCAAGTTCCTCAGCATTCTTAACAAAAGACGTCTCTTTTGACATGTTTAAAGTTTAAACCTC
CTGTGTGAAATTATTATCCGCTCATAATTCCACACATTATACGAGCCGGAAGCATAAAGTGTAAAGCCTG
GGGTGCCTAATGAGTGAGCTAACTCACATTAATTGCGTTGCGCTCACTGCCAATTGCTTTCCAGTCGGGA
AACCTGTCGTGCCAGCTGCATTAATGAATCGGCCAACGCGCGGGGAGAGGCGGTTTGCGTATTGGGCGCT
CTTCCGCTTCCTCGCTCACTGACTCGCTGCGCTCGGTCGTTCGGCTGCGGCGAGCGGTATCAGCTCACTC
AAAGGCGGTAATACGGTTATCCACAGAATCAGGGGATAACGCAGGAAAGAACATGTGAGCAAAAGGCCAG
CAAAAGGCCAGGAACCGTAAAAAGGCCGCGTTGCTGGCGTTTTTCCATAGGCTCCGCCCCCCTGACGAGC
ATCACAAAAATCGACGCTCAAGTCAGAGGTGGCGAAACCCGACAGGACTATAAAGATACCAGGCGTTTCC
CCCTGGAAGCTCCCTCGTGCGCTCTCCTGTTCCGACCCTGCCGCTTACCGGATACCTGTCCGCCTTTCTC
CCTTCGGGAAGCGTGGCGCTTTCTCATAGCTCACGCTGTAGGTATCTCAGTTCGGTGTAGGTCGTTCGCT
CCAAGCTGGGCTGTGTGCACGAACCCCCCGTTCAGCCCGACCGCTGCGCCTTATCCGGTAACTATCGTCT
TGAGTCCAACCCGGTAAGACACGACTTATCGCCACTGGCAGCAGCCACTGGTAACAGGATTAGCAGAGCG
AGGTATGTAGGCGGTGCTACAGAGTTCTTGAAGTGGTGGCCTAACTACGGCTACACTAGAAGAACAGTAT
TTGGTATCTGCGCTCTGCTGAAGCCAGTTACCTTCGGAAAAAGAGTTGGTAGCTCTTGATCCGGCAAACA
AACCACCGCTGGTAGCGGTGGTTTTTTTGTTTGCAAGCAGCAGATTACGCGCAGAAAAAAAGGATCTCAA
GAAGATCCTTTGATCTTTTCTACGGGGTCTGACGCTCAGTGGAACGAAAACTCACGTTAAGGGATTTTGG
TCATGAGATTATCAAAAAGGATCTTCACCTAGATCCTTTTAAATTAAAAATGAAGTTTTAAATCAATCTA
AAGTATATATGAGTAAACTTGGTCTGACAGTTACCAATGCTTAATCAGTGAGGCACCTATCTCAGCGATC
TGTCTATTTCGTTCATCCATAGTTGCCTGACTCCCCGTCGTGTAGATAACTACGATACGGGAGGGCTTAC
CATCTGGCCCCAGTGCTGCAATGATACCGCGAGACCCACGCTCACCGGCTCCAGATTTATCAGCAATAAA
CCAGCCAGCCGGAAGGGCCGAGCGCAGAAGTGGTCCTGCAACTTTATCCGCCTCCATCCAGTCTATTAAT
TGTTGCCGGGAAGCTAGAGTAAGTAGTTCGCCAGTTAATAGTTTGCGCAACGTTGTTGCCATTGCTACAG
GCATCGTGGTGTCACGCTCGTCGTTTGGTATGGCTTCATTCAGCTCCGGTTCCCAACGATCAAGGCGAGT
TACATGATCCCCCATGTTGTGCAAAAAAGCGGTTAGCTCCTTCGGTCCTCCGATCGTTGTCAGAAGTAAG
TTGGCCGCAGTGTTATCACTCATGGTTATGGCAGCACTGCATAATTCTCTTACTGTCATGCCATCCGTAA
GATGCTTTTCTGTGACTGGTGAGTACTCAACCAAGTCATTCTGAGAATAGTGTATGCGGCGACCGAGTTG
CTCTTGCCCGGCGTCAATACGGGATAATACCGCGCCACATAGCAGAACTTTAAAAGTGCTCATCATTGGA
AAACGTTCTTCGGGGCGAAAACTCTCAAGGATCTTACCGCTGTTGAGATCCAGTTCGATGTAACCCACTC
GTGCACCCAACTGATCTTCAGCATCTTTTACTTTCACCAGCGTTTCTGGGTGAGCAAAAACAGGAAGGCA
AAATGCCGCAAAAAAGGGAATAAGGGCGACACGGAAATGTTGAATACTCATACTCTTCCTTTTTCAATAT
TATTGAAGCATTTATCAGGGTTATTGTCTCATGAGCGGATACATATTTGAATGTATTTAGAAAAATAAAC
AAATAGGGGTTCCGCGCACATTTCCCCGAAAAGTGCCACCTGACGTCTAAGAAACCATTATTATCATGAC
ATTAACCTATAAAAATAGGCGTATCACGAGGCC
Features (pLannotate 1.2.2; 20 found; start..end, strand, type, name):
    305..323     +  promoter       T7 promoter: promoter for bacteriophage T7 RNA polymerase
    395..494     +  protein_bind   phage φC31 attP: attachment site of phage φC31 phage φC31 integrase
    626..760     -  polyA_signal   SV40 poly(A) signal: SV40 polyadenylation signal
    783..867     -  CDS            large T antigen (fragment): large T antigen from SV40 (simian virus 40)
    968..1090    +  promoter       hsp70 promoter (fragment): Drosophila melanogaster hsp70Bb promoter
   1104..1137    +  misc_feature   MCS (fragment): multiple cloning site
   1145..1825    +  CDS            DsRed1: wild-type DsRed mammalian codon-optimized
   1840..1923    +  CDS            large T antigen (fragment): large T antigen from SV40 (simian virus 40)
   1946..2027    +  polyA_signal   SV40 poly(A) signal: SV40 polyadenylation signal
   2034..2051    +  misc_feature   bom (fragment): basis of mobility region from pBR322
   2055..2154    -  protein_bind   phage φC31 attP: attachment site of phage φC31 phage φC31 integrase
   2166..2378    -  CDS            eco47IR (fragment): T2E7_ECOLX - Protein predicted: Swiss-Prot protein existence level 4. Recognizes the double-stranded sequence GGWCC and cleaves after G-1. From Escherichia coli.
   2420..2489    -  ncRNA          RNA-OUT: Accession: RF00240 - RNA-OUT
   3705..3902    -  CDS            eco47IR (fragment): T2E7_ECOLX - Protein predicted: Swiss-Prot protein existence level 4. Recognizes the double-stranded sequence GGWCC and cleaves after G-1. From Escherichia coli.
   3955..3985    -  promoter       lac UV5 promoter: E. coli lac promoter with an "up" mutation
   4000..4021    -  protein_bind   CAP binding site: CAP binding activates transcription in the presence of cAMP. E. coli catabolite activator protein
   4046..4129    -  CDS            lacI (fragment): lac repressor; lacI; The lac repressor binds to the lac operator to inhibit transcription in E. coli. This inhibition can be relieved by adding lactose or isopropyl-β-D-thiogalactopyranoside (IPTG).
   4312..4900    -  rep_origin     ori: high-copy-number ColE1/pMB1/pBR322/pUC origin of replication
   5071..5931    -  CDS            AmpR: β-lactamase; bla; confers resistance to ampicillin, carbenicillin, and related antibiotics
   5932..6036    -  promoter       AmpR promoter: bla
