[The description below was written by a language model from this plasmid's Addgene catalogue record and pLannotate feature annotations shown in this document.]
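Description:
pJET1.2-STOP-dsRed is a bacterial cloning plasmid built on the pJET1.2 backbone that carries a building-block cassette for Drosophila genome engineering. It is propagated in E. coli at high copy from a ColE1/pUC-type origin and selected with ampicillin through the AmpR (β-lactamase) gene. Other backbone remnants include the T7 promoter and the lac UV5-driven eco47IR positive-selection gene, which is disrupted here.

The payload is bounded by two phage φC31 attP sites in opposite orientation. Between them, the catalogue entry lists a splice acceptor and STOP element, and the feature table shows a reverse-strand SV40 poly(A) signal followed by a forward-strand DsRed marker with its own SV40 terminator. The record names 3XP3 as the DsRed promoter. The annotation detects only an hsp70 promoter fragment upstream of the coding sequence, which is probably the minimal core promoter that 3XP3 elements are usually paired with, and neither the 3XP3 sites nor the splice acceptor are annotated individually.

According to the stated purpose, the cassette is assembled with homology arms to make a CRISPR donor plasmid. Once inserted at a target locus, the splice acceptor and STOP elements would be expected to truncate the host transcript, while DsRed serves as the selection marker for identifying insertion events. The flanking attP sites then allow the cassette to be replaced by φC31 integrase-mediated cassette exchange in a second step.

The sequenced record (6,123 nt) is longer than the listed total size (4,785 bp). The depositor notes an IS4-like insertion element that does not affect function. This fits the feature table, where eco47IR is split into two fragments around a largely unannotated stretch that contains an RNA-OUT feature.
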