Addgene plasmid #60944: pJET1.2-STOP-dsRed
Purpose: Drosophila, Splicing acceptor, STOP, dsRED, RFP, SV40 terminator, flanked attP. section marker, assemble with homology arms to make Donor plasmid for CRISPR.
Depositing lab: Frank Schnorrer. Depositing organization: Max Planck Institute of Biochemistry. Publication: A Versatile Two-Step CRISPR- and RMCE-Based Strategy for Efficient Genome Engineering in Drosophila. Zhang X, Koolhaas WH, Schnorrer F. G3 (Bethesda). 2014 Oct 15. pii: g3.114.013979. doi: 10.1534/g3.114.013979. PubMed 25324299.
Backbone
  Vector backbone: pJET1.2
  Backbone manufacturer: Thermo Scientific
  Backbone size w/o insert (bp): 2974
  Total vector size (bp): 4785
  Vector type: Unspecified
Growth in bacteria
  Bacterial resistance: Ampicillin, 100 μg/mL
  Growth temperature: 37°C
  Growth strain: DH5alpha
  Copy number: High Copy
Gene/Insert
  Gene/Insert name: dsRED (alt name: RFP)
  Promoter: 3XP3
  Cloning method: Unknown
  Sequencing primers: 5′ cgactcactatagggagagcggc; 3′ aagaacatcgattttccatggcag
Terms and licenses: Academic/Nonprofit Terms; Industry Terms: Not Available to Industry
Depositor comments: The plasmid contains an IS4-like element that does not interfere with function as described in the associated publication.
How to cite: pJET1.2-STOP-dsRed was a gift from Frank Schnorrer (Addgene plasmid # 60944 ; http://n2t.net/addgene:60944 ; RRID:Addgene_60944)
