>Addgene plasmid #60944 | pJET1.2-STOP-dsRed | addgene partial sequence | sequence record 99984 | T7 5'-TAATACGACTCACTATAGGG-3'
GTCTCACCAGTCTCGAAGCTTCCCAGGTCAGAAGCGGTTTTCGGGAGTAGTGCCCCAACTGGGGTAACCT
TTGAGTTCTCTCAGTTGGGGGCGTAGGGTCGCCGACATGACACAAGGGGTTGGATCCCCGGGAGTCGATC
CAACATGGCGACTTGTCCCATCCCCGGCATGTTTAAATATACTAATTATTCTTGAACTAATTTTAATCAA
CCGATTTATCTCTCTTCCGCAGGTCTAACTAACTAACACCGCGATCCAGACATGATAAGATACATTGATG
AGTTTGGACAAACCACAACTAGAATGCAGTGAAAAAAATGCTTTATTTGTGAAATTTGTGATGCTATTGC
TTTATTTGTAACCATTATAAGCTGCAATAAACAAGTTAACAACAACAATTGCATTCATTTTATGTTTCAG
GTTCAGGGGGAGGTGTGGGAGGTTTTTTAAAGCAAGTAAAACCTCTACAAATGTGGTATGGCTGATTATG
ATCAACTAGTCTGGCTCGCCCGGGGATCTAATTCAATTAGAGACTAATTCAATTAGAGCTAATTCAATTA
GGATCCAAGCTTATCGATTTCGAACCCTCGACCGCCGGAGTATAAATAGAGGCGCTTCGTCTACGGAGCG
ACAATTCAATTCAAACAAGCAAAGTGAACACGTCGCTAAGCGAAAGCTAAGCAAATAAACAAGCGCAGCT
GAACAAGCTAAACAATCGGGGTACCGCTAGAGTCGACGGTACCGC
