>Addgene plasmid #60944 | pJET1.2-STOP-dsRed | addgene partial sequence | sequence record 99985 | DsRed1-C 5'-AGCTGGACATCACCTCCCACAACG-3'
CAGTACGAGCGCACCGAGGGCCGCCACCACCTGTTCCTGTAGCGGCGGCGACTCTAGATCATAATCAGCC
ATACCACATTTGTAGAGGTTTTACTTGCTTTAAAAAACCTCCCACACCTCCCCCTGAACCTGAAACATAA
AATGAATGCAATTGTTGTTGTTAACTTGTTTATTGCAGCTTATAATGGTTACAAATAAAGCAATAGCATC
ACAAATTTCACAAATAAAGCATTTTTTTCACTGCCCTAGGCATATGCGGTGTGAAATATTCAACCCCTTG
TGTCATGTCGGCGACCCTACGCCCCCAACTGAGAGAACTCAAAGGTTACCCCAGTTGGGGCACTACTCCC
GAAAACCGCTTCTGACCTGGGCCGCGGAACGAGAGACTGTTTGAGACGTATCTTTCTAGAAGATCTCCTA
CAATATTCTCAGCTGCCATGGAAAATCGATGTTCTTCTTTTATTCTCTCAAGATTTTCAGGCTGTATATT
AAAACTTATATTAAGAACTATGCTAACCACCTCATCAGGAACCGTTGTAGGTGGCGTGGGTTTTCTTGGC
AATCGACTCTCATGAAAACTACGAGCTAAATACTGATGAATCCCCTAATGATTTTGGTAAAAATCATTAA
GTTAAGGTGGATACACATCTTGTCATATGATCAAATGGTTTCGCGAAAAATCAATAATCAGACAACAAGA
TGTGCGAACTCGATATTTTACACGACTCTCTTTACCAATTCTGCCCCGAATTACACTT
