>Addgene plasmid #60944 | pJET1.2-STOP-dsRed | addgene partial sequence | sequence record 99986 | DsRed1-N 5'-GTACTGGAACTGGGGGGACAG-3'
CACCGCGATCCAGACATGATAAGATACATTGATGAGTTTGGACAAACCACAACTAGAATGCAGTGAAAAA
AATGCTTTATTTGTGAAATTTGTGATGCTATTGCTTTATTTGTAACCATTATAAGCTGCAATAAACAAGT
TAACAACAACAATTGCATTCATTTTATGTTTCAGGTTCAGGGGGAGGTGTGGGAGGTTTTTTAAAGCAAG
TAAAACCTCTACAAATGTGGTATGGCTGATTATGATCAACTAGTCTGGCTCGCCCGGGGATCTAATTCAA
TTAGAGACTAATTCAATTAGAGCTAATTCAATTAGGATCCAAGCTTATCGATTTCGAACCCTCGACCGCC
GGAGTATAAATAGAGGCGCTTCGTCTACGGAGCGACAATTCAATTCAAACAAGCAAAGTGAACACGTCGC
TAAGCGAAAGCTAAGCAAATAAACAAGCGCAGCTGAACAAGCTAAACAATCGGGGTACCGCTAGAGTCGA
CGGTACCGCGGGCCCGGGATCCACCGGTCGCCACCATGGTGCGCTCCTCCAAGAACGTCATCAAGGAGTT
CATGCGCTTCAAGGTGCGCATGGAGGGCACCGTGAACGGCCACGAGTTCGAGATCGAGGGCGAGGGCGAG
GGCCGCCCCTACGAGGGCCACAACACCGTGAAGCTGAA
